Addgene plasmid #120977: C61m
Purpose: MoClo golden gate assembly CD part for RpaR* (improved RpaR quorum-sensing activator from DOI: 10.1021/acssynbio.5b00286). Please see Supplemental Documents for annotated Genbank file.
Depositing lab: Richard Murray.
Backbone
  Vector backbone: DVA
  Backbone size w/o insert (bp): 2100
  Vector type: Synthetic Biology
Growth in bacteria
  Bacterial resistance: Ampicillin, 100 μg/mL
  Growth temperature: 37°C
  Growth strain: JM109
  Copy number: High Copy
Gene/Insert
  Gene/Insert name: RpaR from Scott and Hasty 2016
  Species: Synthetic
  Insert size (bp): 740
  Cloning method: Gibson Cloning
  Sequencing primers: 5′ AAATAGGCGTATCACGAGGCA; 3′ TTACCGCCTTTGAGTGAGCTG
Terms and licenses: Academic/Nonprofit Terms; Industry Terms: Not Available to Industry
How to cite: C61m was a gift from Richard Murray (Addgene plasmid # 120977 ; http://n2t.net/addgene:120977 ; RRID:Addgene_120977)
