[The description below was written by a language model from this plasmid's Addgene catalogue record, the feature table of its GenBank file and pLannotate feature annotations shown in this document.]
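Description:
C61m is a synthetic-biology parts plasmid from the CIDAR MoClo Extension collection, built on the roughly 2.1 kb DVA backbone and carrying a single "CD" position part for MoClo Golden Gate assembly. In this system, the C and D labels refer to the fusion overhangs that flank a coding-sequence module, so the part can be released by a type IIS restriction enzyme and ligated in a defined order between upstream promoter and ribosome-binding-site parts and a downstream terminator part. The plasmid is maintained in E. coli at high copy through a ColE1/pUC-type origin and is selected with ampicillin via the β-lactamase gene and its native bla promoter.

The payload is an approximately 740 bp synthetic insert encoding RpaR*, described as an improved version of the RpaR quorum-sensing activator. RpaR comes from Rhodopseudomonas palustris and is a transcriptional regulator that responds to the autoinducer 4-coumaroyl-homoserine lactone. The changes that distinguish the improved variant from the wild-type protein are not stated in the record. The annotated full sequence (2,840 nt) shows the rpaR coding sequence sitting between BioBrick prefix and suffix sequences, with a putative bacterial terminator just upstream that likely insulates the insert from read-through. No promoter or ribosome binding site is annotated for the coding sequence, consistent with a storage part that is not meant to be expressed on its own. The accompanying GenBank record covers only the 740 bp insert and has no feature annotation.

The part is intended for assembling transcription units that express RpaR*, for example in engineered quorum-sensing or cell-to-cell signalling circuits in bacteria.
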