Features (pLannotate 1.2.2; 7 found; start..end, strand, type, name):
     37..80      -  terminator     bacterial terminator: putative bacterial transcription terminator
     83..104     +  misc_feature   BioBrick prefix: BioBrick prefix for parts that do not start with "ATG"
    123..851     +  CDS            rpaR: RPAR_RHOPA - Experimental evidence at protein level: Swiss-Prot protein existence level 1. Responds to the quorum-sensing autoinducer 4-coumaroyl- homoserine lactone to regulate expression of several genes. Represses expression of rpaI in the absence of the inducer. From Rhodopseudomonas palustris (strain ATCC BAA-98 / CGA009).
    866..886     +  misc_feature   BioBrick suffix: universal suffix for all parts
   1063..1651    -  rep_origin     ori: high-copy-number ColE1/pMB1/pBR322/pUC origin of replication
   1822..2682    -  CDS            AmpR: β-lactamase; bla; confers resistance to ampicillin, carbenicillin, and related antibiotics
   2683..2787    -  promoter       AmpR promoter: bla
>Addgene plasmid #120977 | C61m | addgene full sequence | sequence record 236031 | Addgene NGS Result
CATTAACCTATAAAAATAGGCGTATCACGAGGCAGAATTTCAGATAAAAAAAATCCTTAGCTTTCGCTAA
GGATGATTTCTGGAATTCGCGGCCGCTTCTAGAGACTAGTGGGTCTCAAATGATGATCGTCGGCGAAGAT
CAGCTTTGGGGACGGCGTGCGCTGGAATTCGTCGATTCCGTCGAACGGCTCGAGGCGCCGGCGCTGATCA
GCCGGTTCGAATCGCTGATCGCGAGCTGCGGATTTACCGCCTACATCATGGCCGGCCTGCCGTCGCGCAA
TGCCGGACTACCGGAGCTGACGCTGGCCAATGGCTGGCCGCGAGACTGGTTCGATCTGTATGTCAGCGAA
AACTTCAGCGCGGTCGATCCGGTGCCGCGCCACGGCGCTACCACGGTTCATCCTTTCGTATGGTCCGATG
CACCCTACGACCGCGACCGTGATCCGGCCGCCCACCGGGTCATGACCCGGGCGGCGGAATTCGGACTGGT
CGAGGGTTACTGCATTCCGCTGCACTACGACGACGGTAGCGCCGCGATCAGCATGGCCGGCAAGGATCCG
GACCTCAGCCCGGCCGCGCGCGGCGCGATGCAGCTGGTCAGCATCTACGCGCATAGTCGCCTGCGCGCAC
TCAGCCGGCCAAAGCCGATCCGGCGCAACCGGCTCACGCCGCGCGAGTGCGAGATCCTGCAATGGGCAGC
GCAGGGCAAGACCGCCTGGGAAATCTCGGTAATCCTCTGCATCACCGAACGCACGGTGAAATTCCATCTG
ATCGAAGCCGCCCGCAAGCTCGACGCCGCCAACCGCACCGCGGCGGTTGCCAAGGCATTGACGCTCGGAT
TGATCCGTTTGTGAAGGTAGAGACCTACTAGTAGCGGCCGCTGCAGGCTTCCTCGCTCACTGACTCGCTG
CGCTCGGTCGTTCGGCTGCGGCGAGCGGTATCAGCTCACTCAAAGGCGGTAATACGGTTATCCACAGAAT
CAGGGGATAACGCAGGAAAGAACATGTGAGCAAAAGGCCAGCAAAAGGCCAGGAACCGTAAAAAGGCCGC
GTTGCTGGCGTTTTTCCACAGGCTCCGCCCCCCTGACGAGCATCACAAAAATCGACGCTCAAGTCAGAGG
TGGCGAAACCCGACAGGACTATAAAGATACCAGGCGTTTCCCCCTGGAAGCTCCCTCGTGCGCTCTCCTG
TTCCGACCCTGCCGCTTACCGGATACCTGTCCGCCTTTCTCCCTTCGGGAAGCGTGGCGCTTTCTCATAG
CTCACGCTGTAGGTATCTCAGTTCGGTGTAGGTCGTTCGCTCCAAGCTGGGCTGTGTGCACGAACCCCCC
GTTCAGCCCGACCGCTGCGCCTTATCCGGTAACTATCGTCTTGAGTCCAACCCGGTAAGACACGACTTAT
CGCCACTGGCAGCAGCCACTGGTAACAGGATTAGCAGAGCGAGGTATGTAGGCGGTGCTACAGAGTTCTT
GAAGTGGTGGCCTAACTACGGCTACACTAGAAGAACAGTATTTGGTATCTGCGCTCTGCTGAAGCCAGTT
ACCTTCGGAAAAAGAGTTGGTAGCTCTTGATCCGGCAAACAAACCACCGCTGGTAGCGGTGGTTTTTTTG
TTTGCAAGCAGCAGATTACGCGCAGAAAAAAAGGATCTCAAGAAGATCCTTTGATCTTTTCTACGGGGTC
TGACGCTCAGTGGAACGAAAACTCACGTTAAGGGATTTTGGTCATGAGATTATCAAAAAGGATCTTCACC
TAGATCCTTTTAAATTAAAAATGAAGTTTTAAATCAATCTAAAGTATATATGAGTAAACTTGGTCTGACA
GTTACCAATGCTTAATCAGTGAGGCACCTATCTCAGCGATCTGTCTATTTCGTTCATCCATAGTTGCCTG
ACTCCCCGTCGTGTAGATAACTACGATACGGGAGGGCTTACCATCTGGCCCCAGTGCTGCAATGATACCG
CGCGACCCACGCTCACCGGCTCCAGATTTATCAGCAATAAACCAGCCAGCCGGAAGGGCCGAGCGCAGAA
GTGGTCCTGCAACTTTATCCGCCTCCATCCAGTCTATTAATTGTTGCCGGGAAGCTAGAGTAAGTAGTTC
GCCAGTTAATAGTTTGCGCAACGTTGTTGCCATTGCTACAGGCATCGTGGTGTCACGCTCGTCGTTTGGT
ATGGCTTCATTCAGCTCCGGTTCCCAACGATCAAGGCGAGTTACATGATCCCCCATGTTGTGCAAAAAAG
CGGTTAGCTCCTTCGGTCCTCCGATCGTTGTCAGAAGTAAGTTGGCCGCAGTGTTATCACTCATGGTTAT
GGCAGCACTGCATAATTCTCTTACTGTCATGCCATCCGTAAGATGCTTTTCTGTGACTGGTGAGTACTCA
ACCAAGTCATTCTGAGAATAGTGTATGCGGCGACCGAGTTGCTCTTGCCCGGCGTCAATACGGGATAATA
CCGCGCCACATAGCAGAACTTTAAAAGTGCTCATCATTGGAAAACGTTCTTCGGGGCGAAAACTCTCAAG
GATCTTACCGCTGTTGAGATCCAGTTCGATGTAACCCACTCGTGCACCCAACTGATCTTCAGCATCTTTT
ACTTTCACCAGCGTTTCTGGGTGAGCAAAAACAGGAAGGCAAAATGCCGCAAAAAAGGGAATAAGGGCGA
CACGGAAATGTTGAATACTCATACTCTTCCTTTTTCAATATTATTGAAGCATTTATCAGGGTTATTGTCT
CATGAGCGGATACATATTTGAATGTATTTAGAAAAATAAACAAATAGGGGTTCCGCGCACATTTCCCCGA
AAAGTGCCACCTGACGTCTAAGAAACCATTATTATCATGA
