LOCUS       Exported 740 bp ds-DNA linear SYN 17-SEP-2021
DEFINITION  MoClo golden gate assembly CD part for RpaR* (improved RpaR
            quorum-sensing activator from DOI: 10.1021/acssynbio.5b00286).
            Please see Supplemental Documents for annotated Genbank file..
ACCESSION   .
VERSION     .
KEYWORDS    C61m
SOURCE      synthetic DNA construct
  ORGANISM  synthetic DNA construct
REFERENCE   1 (bases 1 to 740)
  TITLE     CIDAR MoClo Extension
REFERENCE   2 (bases 1 to 740)
  AUTHORS   .
  TITLE     Direct Submission
  JOURNAL   Exported Sep 17, 2021 from SnapGene Server 1.1.58
            http://www.snapgene.com
FEATURES             Location/Qualifiers
     source          1..740
                     /organism="synthetic DNA construct"
                     /mol_type="other DNA"
ORIGIN
        1 aatgatgatc gtcggcgaag atcagctttg gggacggcgt gcgctggaat tcgtcgattc
       61 cgtcgaacgg ctcgaggcgc cggcgctgat cagccggttc gaatcgctga tcgcgagctg
      121 cggatttacc gcctacatca tggccggcct gccgtcgcgc aatgccggac taccggagct
      181 gacgctggcc aatggctggc cgcgagactg gttcgatctg tatgtcagcg aaaacttcag
      241 cgcggtcgat ccggtgccgc gccacggcgc taccacggtt catcctttcg tatggtccga
      301 tgcaccctac gaccgcgacc gtgatccggc cgcccaccgg gtcatgaccc gggcggcgga
      361 attcggactg gtcgagggtt actgcattcc gctgcactac gacgacggta gcgccgcgat
      421 cagcatggcc ggcaaggatc cggacctcag cccggccgcg cgcggcgcga tgcagctggt
      481 cagcatctac gcgcatagtc gcctgcgcgc actcagccgg ccaaagccga tccggcgcaa
      541 ccggctcacg ccgcgcgagt gcgagatcct gcaatgggca gcgcagggca agaccgcctg
      601 ggaaatctcg gtaatcctct gcatcaccga acgcacggtg aaattccatc tgatcgaagc
      661 cgcccgcaag ctcgacgccg ccaaccgcac cgcggcggtt gccaaggcat tgacgctcgg
      721 attgatccgt ttgtgaaggt
//
